>Addgene plasmid #218367 | pUC18T-mini-Tn7T-hph-Ptet1 | addgene full sequence | sequence record 432233 | Addgene NGS Result
CCGGCTTAATTCCGCACGGCCGGTCGCGACACGGCCTGTCCGCACCGCGGATCAGGCGTTGACGATGACG
GGCTGGTCGGCCACGTCGGGGAGTCAGGCAACTATGGATGAACGAAATAGACAGATCGCTGATCAGCGGC
CCGGAAACGTCCTCGAAACGACGCATGTGTTCCTCCTGGTTGGTACAGGTGGTTGGGGGTGCTCGGCTGT
CGCTGGTGTTGAAGTTCCTATTCCGAAGTTCCTATTCTCTAGAAAGTATAGGAACTTCAGAGCGCTTTTG
AAGCTAATTCGATCATGCATGAGCTCGAATTCCCGGGGATCCATGCATGAGCTCACTAGTTTAAGACCCA
CTTTCACATTTAAGTTGTTTTTCTAATCCGCATATGATCAATTCAAGGCCGAATAAGAAGGCTGGCTCTG
CACCTTGGTGATCAAATAATTCGATAGCTTGTCGTAATAATGGCGGCATACTATCAGTAGTAGGTGTTTC
CCTTTCTTCTTTAGCGACTTGATGCTCTTGATCTTCCAATACGCAACCTAAAGTAAAATGCCCCACAGCG
CTGAGTGCATATAATGCATTCTCTAGTGAAAAACCTTGTTGGCATAAAAAGGCTAATTGATTTTCGAGAG
TTTCATACTGTTTTTCTGTAGGCCGTGTACCTAAATGTACTTTTGCTCCATCGCGATGACTTAGTAAAGC
ACATCTAAAACTTTTAGCGTTATTACGTAAAAAATCTTGCCAGCTTTCCCCTTCTAAAGGGCAAAAGTGA
GTATGGTGCCTATCTAACATCTCAATGGCTAAGGCGTCGAGCAAAGCCCGCTTATTTTTTACATGCCAAT
ACAATGTAGGCTGCTCTACACCTAGCTTCTGGGCGAGTTTACGGGTTGTTAAACCTTCGATTCCGACCTC
ATTAAGCAGCTCTAATGCGCTGTTAATCACTTTACTTTTATCTAATCTAGACATCATTAATTCCTAATTT
TTGTTGACACTCTATCGTTGATAGAGTTATTTTACCACTCCCCTGCAGGAATTCCTCGAGAAGCTTGGGC
CCGGTACCTCGCGAAGGCCTTGCAGGCCAACCAGATAAGTGAAATCTAGTTCCAAACTATTTTGTCATTT
TTAATTTTCGTATTAGCTTACGACGCTACACCCAGTTCCCATCTATTTTGTCACTCTTCCCTAAATAATC
CTTAAAAACTCCATTTCCACCCCTCCCAGTTCCCAACTATTTTGTCCGCCCACAGCGGGGCATTTTTCTT
CCTGTTATGTTTGGGCGCTGCATTAATGAATCGGCCAACGCGCGGGGAGAGGCGGTTTGCGTATTGGGCG
CTCTTCCGCTTCCTCGCTCACTGACCCGCTGCGCTCGGTCGTTCGGCTGCGGCGAGCGGTATCAGAGCTT
ATCGGCCAGCCTCGCAGAGCAGGATTCCCGTTGAGCACCGCCAGGTGCGAATAAGGGACAGTGAAGAAGG
AACACCCGCTCGCGGGTGGGCCTACTTCACCTATCCTGCCCGGCTGACGCCGTTGGATACACCAAGGAAA
GTCTACACGAACCCTTTGGCAAAATCCTGTATATCGTGCGAAAAAGGATGGATATACCGAAAAAATCGCT
ATAATGACCCCGAAGCAGGGTTATGCAGCGGAAAGTATACCTTAAGGAATCCCCTGATAACGCAGGAAAG
AACATGTGAGCAAAAGGCCAGCAAAAGGCCAGGAACCGTAAAAAGGCCGCGTTGCTGGCGTTTTTCCATA
GGCTCCGCCCCCCTGACGAGCATCACAAAAATCGACGCTCGAGTCAGAGGTGGCGAAACCCGACAGGACT
ATAAAGATACCAGGCGTTTCCCCCTGGAAGCTCCCTCGTGCGCTCTCCTGTTCCGACCCTGCCGCTTACC
GGATACCTGTCCGCCTTTCTCCCTTCGGGAAGCGTGGCGCTTTCTCATAGCTCACGCTGTAGGTATCTCA
GTTCGGTGTAGGTCGTTCGCTCCAAGCTGGGCTGTGTGCACGAACCCCCCGTTCAGCCCGACCGCTGCGC
CTTATCCGGTAACTATCGTCTTGAGTCCAACCCGGTAAGACACGACTTATCGCCACTGGCAGCAGCCACT
GGTAACAGGATTAGCAGAGCGAGGTATGTAGGCGGTGCTACAGAGTTCTTGAAGTGGTGGCCTAACTACG
GCTACACTAGAAGAACAGTATTTGGTATCTGCGCTCTGCTGAAGCCAGTTACCTTCGGAAAAAGAGTTGG
TAGCTCTTGATCCGGCAAACAAACCACCGCTGGTAGCGGTGGTTTTTTTGTTTGCAAGCAGCAGATTACG
CGCAGAAAAAAAGGATCTCAAGAAGATCCTTTGATCTTTTCTACGGGGTCTGACGCTCAGTGGAACGAAA
ACTCACGTTAAGGGATTTTGGTCATGAGATTATCAAAAAGGATCTTCACCTAGATCCTTTTAAATTAAAA
ATGAAGTTTTAAATCAATCTAAAGTATATATGAGTAAACTTGGTCTGACAGTTACCAATGCTTAATCAGT
GAGGCACCTATCTCAGCGATCTGTCTATTTCGTTCATCCATAGTTGCCTGACTCCCCGTCGTGTAGATAA
CTACGATACGGGAGGGCTTACCATCTGGCCCCAGTGCTGCAATGATACCGCGAGACCCACGCTCACCGGC
TCCAGATTTATCAGCAATAAACCAGCCAGCCGGAAGGGCCGAGCGCAGAAGTGGTCCTGCAACTTTATCC
GCCTCCATCCAGTCTATTAATTGTTGCCGGGAAGCTAGAGTAAGTAGTTCGCCAGTTAATAGTTTGCGCA
ACGTTGTTGCCATTGCTACAGGCATCGTGGTGTCACGCTCGTCGTTTGGTATGGCTTCATTCAGCTCCGG
TTCCCAACGATCAAGGCGAGTTACATGATCCCCCATGTTGTGCAAAAAAGCGGTTAGCTCCTTCGGTCCT
CCGATCGTTGTCAGAAGTAAGTTGGCCGCAGTGTTATCACTCATGGTTATGGCAGCACTGCATAATTCTC
TTACTGTCATGCCATCCGTAAGATGCTTTTCTGTGACTGGTGAGTACTCAACCAAGTCATTCTGAGAATA
GTGTATGCGGCGACCGAGTTGCTCTTGCCCGGCGTCAATACGGGATAATACCGCGCCACATAGCAGAACT
TTAAAAGTGCTCATCATTGGAAAACGTTCTTCGGGGCGAAAACTCTCAAGGATCTTACCGCTGTTGAGAT
CCAGTTCGATGTAACCCACTCGTGCACCCAACTGATCTTCAGCATCTTTTACTTTCACCAGCGTTTCTGG
GTGAGCAAAAACAGGAAGGCAAAATGCCGCAAAAAAGGGAATAAGGGCGACACGGAAATGTTGAATACTC
ATACTCTTCCTTTTTCAATATTATTGAAGCATTTATCAGGGTTATTGTCTCATGAGCGGATACATATTTG
AATGTATTTAGAAAAATAAACAAATAGGGGTTCCGCGCACATTTCCCCGAAAAGTGCCACCTGACGTCTA
AGAAACCATTATTATCATGACATTAACCTATAAAAATAGGCGTATCACGAGGCCCTTTCGTCTCGCGCGT
TTCGGTGACGACGGTGAAAACCTCTGACACATGCAGCTCCCGGAGACGGTCACAGCTTGTCTGTAAGCGG
ATGCCGGGAGCAGACAAGCCCGTCAGGGCGCGTCAGCGGGTGTTGGCGGGTGTCGGGGCTGGCTTAACTA
TGCGGCATCAGAGCAGATTGTACTGAGAGTGCACCATATGCGGTGTGAAATACCGCACAGATGCGTAAGG
AGAAAATACCGCATCAGGCGCCATTCGCCATTCAGGCTGCGCAACTGTTGGGAAGGGCGATCGGTGCGGG
CCTCTTCGCTATTACGCCAGCTAGAGGACCAGCCGCGTAACCTGGCAAAATCGGTTACGGTTGAGTAATA
AATGGATGCCCTGCGTAAGCAGGTGTGGGCGGACAATAAAGTCTTAAACTGAACAAAATAGATCTAAACT
ATGACAATAAAGTCTTAAACTAGACAGAATAGTTGTAAACTGAAATCAGTCCAGTTATGCTGTGAAAAAG
CATACTGGACTTTTGTTATGGCTAAAGCAAACTCTTCATTTTCTGAAGTGCAAATTGCCCGTCGTATTAA
AGAGGGGCGTGGGGTTCGAGGTCGACGGTATCGATAAGCTAGCTTAATTAGCTGAGCTTGGACTCCTGTT
GATAGATCCAGTAATGACCTCAGAACTCCATCTGGATTTGTTCAGAACGCTCGGTTGCCGCCGGGCGTTT
TTTATTGGTGAGAATCCAAGCTAGACTGCGATGAGTGGCAGGGCGGGGCGTAATTTTTTTAAGGCAGTTA
TTGGTGCCCTTAAACGCCTGGGGTAATGACTCTCTAGCTTGAGGCATCAAATAAAACGAAAGGCTCAGTC
GAAAGACTGGGCCTTTCGTTTTATCTGTTGTTTGTCGGTGAACGCTCTCCTGAGTAGGACAAATCCGCCG
CTAGGAGCTTGCGGCCCGGACGATCGAATTGGGGATCTTGAAGTACCTATTCCGAAGTTCCTATTCTCTA
GAAAGTATAGGAACTTCAGCTAGAGGGGGCGTCAGGCGCCGGGGGCGGTGTCCGGCGGCCCCCAGAGGAA
CTGCGCCAGTTCCTCCGGATCGGTGAAGCCGGAGAGATCCAGCGGGGTCTCCTCGAACACCTCGAAGTCG
TGCAGGAAGGTGAAGGCGAGCAGTTCGCGGGCGAAGTCCTCGGTCCGCTTCCACTGCGCCCCGTCGAGCA
GCGCGGCCAGGATCTCGCGGTCGCCCCGGAAGGCGTTGAGATGCAGTTGCACCAGGCTGTAGCGGGAGTC
TCCCGCATAGACGTCGGTGAAGTCGACGATCCCGGTGACCTCGGTCGCGGCCAGGTCCACGAAGATGTTG
GTCCCGTGCAGGTCGCCGTGGACGAACCGGGGTTCGCGGCCGGCCAGCAGCGTGTCCACGTCCGGCAGCC
AGTCCTCCAGGCGGTCCAGCAGCCGGGGCGAGAGGTAGCCCCACCCGCGGTGGTCCTCGACGGTCGCCGC
GCGGCGTTCCCGCAGCAGTTCCGGGAAGACCTCGGAATGGGGGGTGAGCACGGTGTTCCCGGTCAGCGGC
ACCCTGTGCAGCCGGCCGAGCACCCGGCCGAGTTCGCGGGCCAGGGCGAGCAGCGCGTTCCGGTCGGTCG
TGCCGTCCATCGCGGACCGCCAGGTGGTGCCGGTCATCCGGCTCATCACCAGGTAGGGCCACGGCCAGGC
TCCGGTGCCGGGCCGCAGCTCGCCGCGGCCGAGGAGGCGGGGCACCGGCACCGGGGCGTCCGCCAGGACC
GCGTACGCCTCCGACTCCGACGCGAGGCTCTCCGGACCGCACCAGTGCTCGCCGAACAGCTTGATCACCG
GGCCGGGCTCGCCGACCAGTACGGGGTTGGTGCTCTCGCCGGGCACCCGCAGCACCGGCGGCACCGGCAG
CCCGAGCTCCTCCAGGGCTCGGCGGGCCAGCGGCTCCCAGAATTCCTGGTCGTTCCGCAGGCTCGCGTAG
GAATCATCCGAATCAATACGGTCGAGAAGTAACAGGGATTCTTGTGTCACAGCGGACCTCTATTCACAGG
GTACGGG
Features (pLannotate 1.2.2; 20 found; start..end, strand, type, name):
     82..132     +  CDS            bla(M) (fragment): β-lactamase lacking the signal sequence; bla(M); allows cytosolic expression of β-lactamase
    221..268     +  protein_bind   FRT: FLP-mediated recombination occurs in the 8-bp core sequence TCTAGAAA (Turan and Bode, 2011). FLP recombinase from the Saccharomyces cerevisiae 2μ plasmid
    341..964     -  CDS            TetR: tetracycline repressor TetR; tetR from transposon Tn10; TetR binds to the tetracycline operator tetO to inhibit transcription. This inhibition can be relieved by adding tetracycline or doxycycline.
    984..1018    +  promoter       tetA promoter: contains a tet operator sequence that enables repression by TetR
   1079..1244    -  mobile_element Tn7L: mini-Tn7 element (left end of the Tn7 transposon) Tn7
   1277..1331    -  CDS            lacI (fragment): lac repressor; lacI; The lac repressor binds to the lac operator to inhibit transcription in E. coli. This inhibition can be relieved by adding lactose or isopropyl-β-D-thiogalactopyranoside (IPTG).
   1403..1511    -  oriT           oriT: incP origin of transfer
   1743..2331    -  rep_origin     ori: high-copy-number ColE1/pMB1/pBR322/pUC origin of replication
   2502..3362    -  CDS            AmpR: β-lactamase; bla; confers resistance to ampicillin, carbenicillin, and related antibiotics
   3363..3467    -  promoter       AmpR promoter: bla
   3562..3597    +  CDS            rop (fragment): Rop protein, which maintains plasmids at low copy number; rop
   3699..3798    +  misc_feature   bom (fragment): basis of mobility region from pBR322
   3804..3872    -  CDS            lacZα (fragment): LacZα fragment of β-galactosidase; lacZ fragment
   3944..4142    -  mobile_element Tn7R (fragment): mini-Tn7 element (right end of the Tn7 transposon) Tn7
   4146..4170    -  misc_feature   MCS (fragment): pBluescript multiple cloning site
   4191..4285    +  terminator     lambda t0 terminator: transcription terminator from phage lambda
   4295..4324    +  CDS            CmR (fragment): chloramphenicol acetyltransferase confers resistance to chloramphenicol
   4388..4474    +  terminator     rrnB T1 terminator: Escherichia coli rrnB; transcription terminator T1 from the E. coli rrnB gene
   4534..4567    +  protein_bind   FRT (minimal): supports FLP-mediated excision but not integration (Turan and Bode, 2011) FLP recombinase from the Saccharomyces cerevisiae 2μ plasmid
   4585..5577    -  CDS            hyg: KHYB_STRHY - Experimental evidence at protein level: Swiss-Prot protein existence level 1. The aminoglycoside phosphotransferases achieve inactivation of their antibiotic substrates by phosphorylation. From Streptomyces hygroscopicus.
