[The description below was written by a language model from this plasmid's Addgene catalogue record and pLannotate feature annotations shown in this document.]
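Description:
pUC18T-mini-Tn7T-hph-Ptet1 is an empty bacterial expression backbone for placing a tetracycline-inducible gene in single copy at the chromosomal Tn7 attachment site. It belongs to a vector series developed for inducible expression in multidrug-resistant Acinetobacter baumannii. The plasmid is built on pUC18T-mini-Tn7T and is maintained in E. coli through a high-copy pUC-type origin and an ampicillin resistance gene (AmpR with its own promoter). An incP oriT allows conjugative mobilisation into recipient strains. These maintenance functions lie outside the transposon ends and are not carried into the target genome.

The deliverable segment lies between the Tn7L and Tn7R ends and contains three main parts. The first is a hygromycin phosphotransferase gene (hph), which provides a selection that remains useful in strains already resistant to common antibiotics. It is flanked by FRT sites, so FLP recombinase can remove the marker after integration. The second is a pair of transcription terminators, lambda t0 and rrnB T1, which sit near Tn7R and presumably insulate the cassette from read-through. The third is the regulatory module, in which tetR is oriented divergently from a tetA promoter. According to the record, this promoter version carries a single TetR operator site. TetR represses the promoter until tetracycline or a related inducer relieves the repression.

No insert is present; a gene of interest would be cloned downstream of PtetA, before Tn7L, though the record does not annotate specific cloning sites there. Transposition needs the Tn7 transposase functions, which are not annotated on this plasmid and must therefore be supplied in trans. Several short annotated fragments (lacI, lacZα, rop, bom, CmR, bla) appear to be backbone remnants with no functional role.
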