Addgene plasmid #218367: pUC18T-mini-Tn7T-hph-Ptet1
Purpose: (Empty Backbone) Empty backbone for Tn7-site insertion with tetR-PtetA expression system with single tetR operator site
Depositing lab: Michael Gebhardt. Depositing organization: University of Iowa. Publication: A series of vectors for inducible gene expression in multidrug-resistant Acinetobacter baumannii. Intorcia V, Sava RL, Schroeder GP, Gebhardt MJ. Appl Environ Microbiol. 2024 Sep 18;90(9):e0047424. doi: 10.1128/aem.00474-24. Epub 2024 Aug 20. PubMed 39162403.
Backbone
  Vector backbone: pUC18T-mini-Tn7T
  Vector type: Bacterial Expression
  Selectable markers: Hygromycin
Growth in bacteria
  Bacterial resistance: Ampicillin, 100 μg/mL
  Growth temperature: 37°C
  Growth strain: DH5alpha
  Copy number: High Copy
Gene/Insert
  Gene/Insert name: None
Terms and licenses: Academic/Nonprofit Terms; Industry Terms: Not Available to Industry
Depositor comments: Gebhardt lab ID # pMJG607.
How to cite: pUC18T-mini-Tn7T-hph-Ptet1 was a gift from Michael Gebhardt (Addgene plasmid # 218367 ; http://n2t.net/addgene:218367 ; RRID:Addgene_218367)
